Addgene plasmid #164433: pHDM-SARS-CoV-2
Purpose: Encodes SARS-CoV-2 Spike Protein for pseudovirus production
Depositing lab: Alejandro Balazs. Depositing organization: Massachusetts General Hospital. Publication: COVID-19-neutralizing antibodies predict disease severity and survival. Garcia-Beltran WF, Lam EC, Astudillo MG, Yang D, Miller TE, Feldman J, Hauser BM, Caradonna TM, Clayton KL, Nitido AD, Murali MR, Alter G, Charles RC, Dighe A, Branda JA, Lennerz JK, Lingwood D, Schmidt AG, Iafrate AJ, Balazs AB. Cell. 2021 Jan 21;184(2):476-488.e11. doi: 10.1016/j.cell.2020.12.015. Epub 2020 Dec 15. PubMed 33412089.
Backbone
  Vector backbone: HDM
  Vector type: Mammalian Expression
Growth in bacteria
  Bacterial resistance: Ampicillin, 100 μg/mL
  Growth temperature: 37°C
  Growth strain: DH5alpha
  Copy number: High Copy
Gene/Insert
  Gene/Insert name: SARS-CoV-2 Spike
  Entrez Gene: S (a.k.a. GU280_gp02, spike glycoprotein)
Terms and licenses: Academic/Nonprofit Terms; Industry Terms: Not Available to Industry
How to cite: pHDM-SARS-CoV-2 was a gift from Alejandro Balazs (Addgene plasmid # 164433 ; http://n2t.net/addgene:164433 ; RRID:Addgene_164433)
