[The description below was written by a language model from this plasmid's Addgene catalogue record and pLannotate feature annotations shown in this document.]
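Description:
pHDM-SARS-CoV-2 is a mammalian expression plasmid built on the HDM backbone that encodes the SARS-CoV-2 spike (S) glycoprotein for pseudovirus production. It is maintained in E. coli as a high-copy plasmid through a ColE1/pUC-type origin and selected with ampicillin via a β-lactamase gene driven by its own bla promoter. The backbone also carries remnants with no evident function here: a fragment of a tetracycline efflux gene and a partial SV40 origin.

The expression cassette places the spike coding sequence, an open reading frame of about 3.8 kb, under the human cytomegalovirus immediate-early enhancer and promoter. An internally truncated human β-globin intron lies between the promoter and the coding sequence, and the insert is followed by a short multiple cloning site remnant and a human β-globin polyadenylation signal. The short HBB fragments annotated on either side of the insert most likely reflect β-globin exon sequence flanking the intron and the poly(A) region rather than intended fusions to spike. Including a spliceable intron and an efficient poly(A) signal generally improves mRNA processing and expression in transfected mammalian cells. No epitope tag, reporter or mammalian selection marker is annotated, and the record does not state whether the spike sequence is codon-optimised or modified in any way.

In use, the plasmid supplies the envelope glycoprotein in trans, typically by co-transfection with packaging and reporter constructs, so that particles displaying spike can be produced, for example for neutralising antibody assays. The two sequence records, a repository sequencing result and the depositor's sequence, differ by a single nucleotide in length and in their numbering start point but show the same features in the same order.
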