Features (pLannotate 1.2.2; 13 found; start..end, strand, type, name):
     82..461     +  enhancer       CMV enhancer: human cytomegalovirus immediate early enhancer
    462..665     +  promoter       CMV promoter: human cytomegalovirus (CMV) immediate early promoter
    779..1254    +  intron         β-globin intron: internally truncated intron from human β-globin
   1258..1308    +  CDS            HBB (fragment): HBB_COLGU - Experimental evidence at transcript level: Swiss-Prot protein existence level 2. Involved in oxygen transport from the lung to the various peripheral tissues. From Colobus guereza (Mantled guereza) (Eastern black-and-white colobus monkey).
   1323..5141    +  CDS            S: SPIKE_SARS2 - Experimental evidence at protein level: Swiss-Prot protein existence level 1. [Spike glycoprotein]: May down-regulate host tetherin (BST2) by lysosomal degradation, thereby counteracting its antiviral activity. From Severe acute respiratory syndrome coronavirus 2 (2019-nCoV) (SARS-CoV-2).
   5151..5180    +  misc_feature   MCS (fragment): pBluescript multiple cloning site
   5192..5266    +  CDS            HBB (fragment): HBB_PONPY - Experimental evidence at transcript level: Swiss-Prot protein existence level 2. Involved in oxygen transport from the lung to the various peripheral tissues. From Pongo pygmaeus (Bornean orangutan).
   5270..5664    +  polyA_signal   β-globin poly(A): human β-globin polyadenylation signal
   6084..6188    +  promoter       AmpR promoter: bla
   6189..7049    +  CDS            AmpR: β-lactamase; bla; confers resistance to ampicillin, carbenicillin, and related antibiotics
   7220..7808    +  rep_origin     ori: high-copy-number ColE1/pMB1/pBR322/pUC origin of replication
   7971..8272    -  CDS            TcR (fragment): tetracycline efflux protein; tet; confers resistance to tetracycline
   8295..8388    -  rep_origin     SV40 ori (fragment): SV40 origin of replication
>Addgene plasmid #164433 | pHDM-SARS-CoV-2 | depositor full sequence | sequence record 319171 | pHDM-SARS-CoV-2 sequence 8388 bps
AGCTTGGCCCATTGCATACGTTGTATCCATATCATAATATGTACATTTATATTGGCTCATGTCCAACATT
ACCGCCATGTTGACATTGATTATTGACTAGTTATTAATAGTAATCAATTACGGGGTCATTAGTTCATAGC
CCATATATGGAGTTCCGCGTTACATAACTTACGGTAAATGGCCCGCCTGGCTGACCGCCCAACGACCCCC
GCCCATTGACGTCAATAATGACGTATGTTCCCATAGTAACGCCAATAGGGACTTTCCATTGACGTCAATG
GGTGGAGTATTTACGGTAAACTGCCCACTTGGCAGTACATCAAGTGTATCATATGCCAAGTACGCCCCCT
ATTGACGTCAATGACGGTAAATGGCCCGCCTGGCATTATGCCCAGTACATGACCTTATGGGACTTTCCTA
CTTGGCAGTACATCTACGTATTAGTCATCGCTATTACCATGGTGATGCGGTTTTGGCAGTACATCAATGG
GCGTGGATAGCGGTTTGACTCACGGGGATTTCCAAGTCTCCACCCCATTGACGTCAATGGGAGTTTGTTT
TGGCACCAAAATCAACGGGACTTTCCAAAATGTCGTAACAACTCCGCCCCATTGACGCAAATGGGCGGTA
GGCGTGTACGGTGGGAGGTCTATATAAGCAGAGCTCGTTTAGTGAACCGTCAGATCGCCTGGAGACGCCA
TCCACGCTGTTTTGACCTCCATAGAAGACACCGGGACCGATCCAGCCTCCCCTCGAAGCTGATCCTGAGA
ACTTCAGGGTGAGTCTATGGGACCCTTGATGTTTTCTTTCCCCTTCTTTTCTATGGTTAAGTTCATGTCA
TAGGAAGGGGAGAAGTAACAGGGTACACATATTGACCAAATCAGGGTAATTTTGCATTTGTAATTTTAAA
AAATGCTTTCTTCTTTTAATATACTTTTTTGTTTATCTTATTTCTAATACTTTCCCTAATCTCTTTCTTT
CAGGGCAATAATGATACAATGTATCATGCCTCTTTGCACCATTCTAAAGAATAACAGTGATAATTTCTGG
GTTAAGGCAATAGCAATATTTCTGCATATAAATATTTCTGCATATAAATTGTAACTGATGTAAGAGGTTT
CATATTGCTAATAGCAGCTACAATCCAGCTACCATTCTGCTTTTATTTTATGGTTGGGATAAGGCTGGAT
TATTCTGAGTCCAAGCTAGGCCCTTTTGCTAATCATGTTCATACCTCTTATCTTCCTCCCACAGCTCCTG
GGCAACGTGCTGGTCTGTGTGCTGGCCCATCACTTTGGCAAAGAATTCCGCGGGCGGCCGCCATGTTCGT
GTTCCTGGTGCTGCTGCCTCTGGTGTCCAGCCAGTGTGTGAACCTGACCACCAGAACACAGCTGCCTCCA
GCCTACACCAACAGCTTTACCAGAGGCGTGTACTACCCCGACAAGGTGTTCAGATCCAGCGTGCTGCACT
CTACCCAGGACCTGTTCCTGCCTTTCTTCAGCAACGTGACCTGGTTCCACGCCATCCACGTGTCCGGCAC
CAATGGCACCAAGAGATTCGACAACCCCGTGCTGCCCTTCAACGACGGGGTGTACTTTGCCAGCACCGAG
AAGTCCAACATCATCAGAGGCTGGATCTTCGGCACCACACTGGACAGCAAGACCCAGAGCCTGCTGATCG
TGAACAACGCCACCAACGTGGTCATCAAAGTGTGCGAGTTCCAGTTCTGCAACGACCCCTTCCTGGGCGT
CTACTACCACAAGAACAACAAGAGCTGGATGGAAAGCGAGTTCCGGGTGTACAGCAGCGCCAACAACTGC
ACCTTCGAGTACGTGTCCCAGCCTTTCCTGATGGACCTGGAAGGCAAGCAGGGCAACTTCAAGAACCTGC
GCGAGTTCGTGTTTAAGAACATCGACGGCTACTTCAAAATCTACAGCAAGCACACCCCTATCAACCTCGT
GCGGGATCTGCCTCAGGGCTTCTCTGCTCTGGAACCCCTGGTGGATCTGCCCATCGGCATCAACATCACC
CGGTTTCAGACACTGCTGGCCCTGCACAGAAGCTACCTGACACCTGGCGATAGCAGCAGCGGATGGACAG
CTGGTGCCGCCGCTTACTATGTGGGCTACCTGCAGCCTAGAACCTTCCTGCTGAAGTACAACGAGAACGG
CACCATCACCGACGCCGTGGATTGTGCTCTGGACCCTCTGAGCGAGACAAAGTGCACCCTGAAGTCCTTC
ACCGTGGAAAAGGGCATCTACCAGACCAGCAACTTCCGGGTGCAGCCCACCGAATCCATCGTGCGGTTCC
CCAATATCACCAATCTGTGCCCCTTCGGCGAGGTGTTCAATGCCACCAGATTCGCCTCTGTGTACGCCTG
GAACCGGAAGCGGATCAGCAATTGCGTGGCCGACTACTCCGTGCTGTACAACTCCGCCAGCTTCAGCACC
TTCAAGTGCTACGGCGTGTCCCCTACCAAGCTGAACGACCTGTGCTTCACAAACGTGTACGCCGACAGCT
TCGTGATCCGGGGAGATGAAGTGCGGCAGATTGCCCCTGGACAGACAGGCAAGATCGCCGACTACAACTA
CAAGCTGCCCGACGACTTCACCGGCTGTGTGATTGCCTGGAACAGCAACAACCTGGACTCCAAAGTCGGC
GGCAACTACAATTACCTGTACCGGCTGTTCCGGAAGTCCAATCTGAAGCCCTTCGAGCGGGACATCAGCA
CCGAAATCTATCAGGCCGGCAGCACCCCTTGCAACGGCGTGGAAGGCTTCAACTGCTACTTCCCACTGCA
GTCCTACGGCTTTCAGCCCACAAATGGCGTGGGCTATCAGCCCTACAGAGTGGTGGTGCTGAGCTTCGAA
CTGCTGCATGCCCCTGCCACAGTGTGCGGCCCTAAGAAAAGCACCAATCTCGTGAAGAACAAATGCGTGA
ACTTCAACTTCAACGGCCTGACCGGCACCGGCGTGCTGACAGAGAGCAACAAGAAGTTCCTGCCATTCCA
GCAGTTTGGCCGGGATATCGCCGATACCACAGACGCCGTTAGAGATCCCCAGACACTGGAAATCCTGGAC
ATCACCCCATGCAGCTTCGGCGGAGTGTCTGTGATCACCCCTGGCACCAACACCAGCAATCAGGTGGCAG
TGCTGTACCAGGACGTGAACTGTACCGAAGTGCCCGTGGCCATTCACGCCGATCAGCTGACACCTACATG
GCGGGTGTACTCCACCGGCAGCAATGTGTTTCAGACCAGAGCCGGCTGTCTGATCGGAGCCGAGCACGTG
AACAATAGCTACGAGTGCGACATCCCCATCGGCGCTGGCATCTGTGCCAGCTACCAGACACAGACAAACA
GCCCCAGACGGGCTAGAAGCGTGGCCAGCCAGAGCATCATTGCCTACACAATGTCTCTGGGCGCCGAGAA
CAGCGTGGCCTACTCCAACAACTCTATCGCTATCCCCACCAACTTCACCATCAGCGTGACCACCGAGATC
CTGCCTGTGTCCATGACCAAGACCAGCGTGGACTGCACCATGTACATCTGCGGCGATTCCACCGAGTGCT
CCAACCTGCTGCTGCAGTACGGCAGCTTCTGCACCCAGCTGAATAGAGCCCTGACAGGGATCGCCGTGGA
ACAGGACAAGAACACCCAAGAGGTGTTCGCCCAAGTGAAGCAAATCTACAAGACCCCTCCTATCAAGGAC
TTCGGCGGCTTCAATTTCAGCCAGATTCTGCCCGATCCTAGCAAGCCCAGCAAGCGGAGCTTCATCGAGG
ACCTGCTGTTCAACAAAGTGACACTGGCCGACGCCGGCTTCATCAAGCAGTATGGCGATTGTCTGGGCGA
CATTGCCGCCAGGGATCTGATTTGCGCCCAGAAGTTTAACGGACTGACAGTGCTGCCTCCTCTGCTGACC
GATGAGATGATCGCCCAGTACACATCTGCCCTGCTGGCCGGCACAATCACAAGCGGCTGGACATTTGGAG
CTGGCGCCGCTCTGCAGATCCCCTTTGCTATGCAGATGGCCTACCGGTTCAACGGCATCGGAGTGACCCA
GAATGTGCTGTACGAGAACCAGAAGCTGATCGCCAACCAGTTCAACAGCGCCATCGGCAAGATCCAGGAC
AGCCTGAGCAGCACAGCAAGCGCCCTGGGAAAGCTGCAGGACGTGGTCAACCAGAATGCCCAGGCACTGA
ACACCCTGGTCAAGCAGCTGTCCTCCAACTTCGGCGCCATCAGCTCTGTGCTGAACGATATCCTGAGCAG
ACTGGACAAGGTGGAAGCCGAGGTGCAGATCGACAGACTGATCACCGGAAGGCTGCAGTCCCTGCAGACC
TACGTTACCCAGCAGCTGATCAGAGCCGCCGAGATTAGAGCCTCTGCCAATCTGGCCGCCACCAAGATGT
CTGAGTGTGTGCTGGGCCAGAGCAAGAGAGTGGACTTTTGCGGCAAGGGCTACCACCTGATGAGCTTCCC
TCAGTCTGCCCCTCACGGCGTGGTGTTTCTGCACGTGACATACGTGCCCGCTCAAGAGAAGAATTTCACC
ACCGCTCCAGCCATCTGCCACGACGGCAAAGCCCACTTTCCTAGAGAAGGCGTGTTCGTGTCCAACGGCA
CCCATTGGTTCGTGACCCAGCGGAACTTCTACGAGCCCCAGATCATCACCACCGACAACACCTTCGTGTC
TGGCAACTGCGACGTCGTGATCGGCATTGTGAACAATACCGTGTACGACCCTCTGCAGCCCGAGCTGGAC
AGCTTCAAAGAGGAACTGGATAAGTACTTTAAGAACCACACAAGCCCCGACGTGGACCTGGGCGATATCA
GCGGAATCAATGCCAGCGTCGTGAACATCCAGAAAGAGATCGACCGGCTGAACGAGGTGGCCAAGAATCT
GAACGAGAGCCTGATCGACCTGCAAGAACTGGGGAAGTACGAGCAGTACATCAAGTGGCCCTGGTACATC
TGGCTGGGCTTTATCGCCGGACTGATTGCCATCGTGATGGTCACAATCATGCTGTGTTGCATGACCAGCT
GCTGTAGCTGCCTGAAGGGCTGTTGCTCTTGCGGCTCTTGCTGCAAATTCGATGAGGACGATTCCGAACC
TGTCTTGAAGGGTGTCAAGCTCCATTACACATAAAGGATCCAAGCTTATCGATACCGTCGACCTCGAGGG
CCCAGATCTAATTCACCCCACCAGTGCAGGCTGCCTATCAGAAAGTGGTGGCTGGTGTGGCTAATGCCCT
GGCCCACAAGTATCACTAAGCTCGCTTTCTTGCTGTCCAATTTCTATTAAAGGTTCCTTTGTTCCCTAAG
TCCAACTACTAAACTGGGGGATATTATGAAGGGCCTTGAGCATCTGGATTCTGCCTAATAAAAAACATTT
ATTTTCATTGCAATGATGTATTTAAATTATTTCTGAATATTTTACTAAAAAGGGAATGTGGGAGGTCAGT
GCATTTAAAACATAAAGAAATGAAGAGCTAGTTCAAACCTTGGGAAAATACACTATATCTTAAACTCCAT
GAAAGAAGGTGAGGCTGCAAACAGCTAATGCACATTGGCAACAGCCCCTGATGCCTATGCCTTATTCATC
CCTCAGAAAAGGATTCAAGTAGAGGCTTGATTTGGAGGTTAAAGTTTTGCTATGCTGTATTTTACATTAC
TTATTGTTTTAGCTGTCCTCATGAATGTCTTTTCACTACCCATTTGCTTATCCTGCATCTCTCAGCCTTG
ACTCCACTCAGTTCTCTTGCTTAGAGATACCACCTTTCCCCTGAAGTGTTCCTTCCATGTTTTACGGCGA
GATGGTTTCTCCTCGCCTGGCCACTCAGCCTTAGTTGTCTCTGTTGTCTTATAGAGGTCTACTTGAAGAA
GGAAAAACAGGGGGCATGGTTTGACTGTCCTGTGAGCCCTTCTTCCCTGCCTCCCCCACTCACAGTGACC
CGGAATCCCTCGACATGGCAGTCTAGATCATTCTTGAAGACGAAAGGGCCTCGTGATACGCCTATTTTTA
TAGGTTAATGTCATGATAATAATGGTTTCTTAGACGTCAGGTGGCACTTTTCGGGGAAATGTGCGCGGAA
CCCCTATTTGTTTATTTTTCTAAATACATTCAAATATGTATCCGCTCATGAGACAATAACCCTGATAAAT
GCTTCAATAATATTGAAAAAGGAAGAGTATGAGTATTCAACATTTCCGTGTCGCCCTTATTCCCTTTTTT
GCGGCATTTTGCCTTCCTGTTTTTGCTCACCCAGAAACGCTGGTGAAAGTAAAAGATGCTGAAGATCAGT
TGGGTGCACGAGTGGGTTACATCGAACTGGATCTCAACAGCGGTAAGATCCTTGAGAGTTTTCGCCCCGA
AGAACGTTTTCCAATGATGAGCACTTTTAAAGTTCTGCTATGTGGCGCGGTATTATCCCGTATTGACGCC
GGGCAAGAGCAACTCGGTCGCCGCATACACTATTCTCAGAATGACTTGGTTGAGTACTCACCAGTCACAG
AAAAGCATCTTACGGATGGCATGACAGTAAGAGAATTATGCAGTGCTGCCATAACCATGAGTGATAACAC
TGCGGCCAACTTACTTCTGACAACGATCGGAGGACCGAAGGAGCTAACCGCTTTTTTGCACAACATGGGG
GATCATGTAACTCGCCTTGATCGTTGGGAACCGGAGCTGAATGAAGCCATACCAAACGACGAGCGTGACA
CCACGATGCCTGTAGCAATGGCAACAACGTTGCGCAAACTATTAACTGGCGAACTACTTACTCTAGCTTC
CCGGCAACAATTAATAGACTGGATGGAGGCGGATAAAGTTGCAGGACCACTTCTGCGCTCGGCCCTTCCG
GCTGGCTGGTTTATTGCTGATAAATCTGGAGCCGGTGAGCGTGGGTCTCGCGGTATCATTGCAGCACTGG
GGCCAGATGGTAAGCCCTCCCGTATCGTAGTTATCTACACGACGGGGAGTCAGGCAACTATGGATGAACG
AAATAGACAGATCGCTGAGATAGGTGCCTCACTGATTAAGCATTGGTAACTGTCAGACCAAGTTTACTCA
TATATACTTTAGATTGATTTAAAACTTCATTTTTAATTTAAAAGGATCTAGGTGAAGATCCTTTTTGATA
ATCTCATGACCAAAATCCCTTAACGTGAGTTTTCGTTCCACTGAGCGTCAGACCCCGTAGAAAAGATCAA
AGGATCTTCTTGAGATCCTTTTTTTCTGCGCGTAATCTGCTGCTTGCAAACAAAAAAACCACCGCTACCA
GCGGTGGTTTGTTTGCCGGATCAAGAGCTACCAACTCTTTTTCCGAAGGTAACTGGCTTCAGCAGAGCGC
AGATACCAAATACTGTTCTTCTAGTGTAGCCGTAGTTAGGCCACCACTTCAAGAACTCTGTAGCACCGCC
TACATACCTCGCTCTGCTAATCCTGTTACCAGTGGCTGCTGCCAGTGGCGATAAGTCGTGTCTTACCGGG
TTGGACTCAAGACGATAGTTACCGGATAAGGCGCAGCGGTCGGGCTGAACGGGGGGTTCGTGCACACAGC
CCAGCTTGGAGCGAACGACCTACACCGAACTGAGATACCTACAGCGTGAGCTATGAGAAAGCGCCACGCT
TCCCGAAGGGAGAAAGGCGGACAGGTATCCGGTAAGCGGCAGGGTCGGAACAGGAGAGCGCACGAGGGAG
CTTCCAGGGGGAAACGCCTGGTATCTTTATAGTCCTGTCGGGTTTCGCCACCTCTGACTTGAGCGTCGAT
TTTTGTGATGCTCGTCAGGGGGGCGGAGCCTATGGAAAAACGCCAGCAACGGATGCGCCGCGTGCGGCTG
CTGGAGATGGCGGACGCGATGGATATGTTCTGCCAAGGGTTGGTTTGCGCATTCACAGTTCTCCGCAAGA
ATTGATTGGCTCCAATTCTTGGAGTGGTGAATCCGTTAGCGAGGTGCCGCCGGCTTCCATTCAGGTCGAG
GTGGCCCGGCTCCATGCACCGCGACGCAACGCGGGGAGGCAGACAAGGTATAGGGCGGCGCCTACAATCC
ATGCCAACCCGTTCCATGTGCTCGCCGAGGCGGCATAAATCCCCGTGACGATCAGCGGTCCAATGATCGA
AGTTAGGCTGGTAAGAGCCGCGAGCGATCCTTGAAGCTGTCCCTGATGGTCGTCATCTACCTGCCTGGAC
AGCATGGCCTGCAACGCGGGCATCCCGATGCCGCCGGAAGCGAGAAGAATCATAATGGGGAAGGCCATCC
AGCCTCGCGTCGGGGAGCTTTTTGCAAAAGCCTAGGCCTCCAAAAAAGCCTCCTCACTACTTCTGGAATA
GCTCAGAGGCCGAGGCGGCCTCGGCCTCTGCATAAATAAAAAAAATTAGTCAGCCATG
