Features (pLannotate 1.2.2; 13 found; start..end, strand, type, name):
      1..204     +  promoter       CMV promoter: human cytomegalovirus (CMV) immediate early promoter
    318..793     +  intron         β-globin intron: internally truncated intron from human β-globin
    797..847     +  CDS            HBB (fragment): HBB_COLGU - Experimental evidence at transcript level: Swiss-Prot protein existence level 2. Involved in oxygen transport from the lung to the various peripheral tissues. From Colobus guereza (Mantled guereza) (Eastern black-and-white colobus monkey).
    862..4680    +  CDS            S: SPIKE_SARS2 - Experimental evidence at protein level: Swiss-Prot protein existence level 1. [Spike glycoprotein]: May down-regulate host tetherin (BST2) by lysosomal degradation, thereby counteracting its antiviral activity. From Severe acute respiratory syndrome coronavirus 2 (2019-nCoV) (SARS-CoV-2).
   4689..4718    +  misc_feature   MCS (fragment): pBluescript multiple cloning site
   4730..4804    +  CDS            HBB (fragment): HBB_PONPY - Experimental evidence at transcript level: Swiss-Prot protein existence level 2. Involved in oxygen transport from the lung to the various peripheral tissues. From Pongo pygmaeus (Bornean orangutan).
   4808..5202    +  polyA_signal   β-globin poly(A): human β-globin polyadenylation signal
   5622..5726    +  promoter       AmpR promoter: bla
   5727..6587    +  CDS            AmpR: β-lactamase; bla; confers resistance to ampicillin, carbenicillin, and related antibiotics
   6758..7346    +  rep_origin     ori: high-copy-number ColE1/pMB1/pBR322/pUC origin of replication
   7511..7812    -  CDS            TcR (fragment): tetracycline efflux protein; tet; confers resistance to tetracycline
   7835..7928    -  rep_origin     SV40 ori (fragment): SV40 origin of replication
   8010..8389    +  enhancer       CMV enhancer: human cytomegalovirus immediate early enhancer
>Addgene plasmid #164433 | pHDM-SARS-CoV-2 | addgene full sequence | sequence record 322930 | Addgene NGS Result
GTGATGCGGTTTTGGCAGTACATCAATGGGCGTGGATAGCGGTTTGACTCACGGGGATTTCCAAGTCTCC
ACCCCATTGACGTCAATGGGAGTTTGTTTTGGCACCAAAATCAACGGGACTTTCCAAAATGTCGTAACAA
CTCCGCCCCATTGACGCAAATGGGCGGTAGGCGTGTACGGTGGGAGGTCTATATAAGCAGAGCTCGTTTA
GTGAACCGTCAGATCGCCTGGAGACGCCATCCACGCTGTTTTGACCTCCATAGAAGACACCGGGACCGAT
CCAGCCTCCCCTCGAAGCTGATCCTGAGAACTTCAGGGTGAGTCTATGGGACCCTTGATGTTTTCTTTCC
CCTTCTTTTCTATGGTTAAGTTCATGTCATAGGAAGGGGAGAAGTAACAGGGTACACATATTGACCAAAT
CAGGGTAATTTTGCATTTGTAATTTTAAAAAATGCTTTCTTCTTTTAATATACTTTTTTGTTTATCTTAT
TTCTAATACTTTCCCTAATCTCTTTCTTTCAGGGCAATAATGATACAATGTATCATGCCTCTTTGCACCA
TTCTAAAGAATAACAGTGATAATTTCTGGGTTAAGGCAATAGCAATATTTCTGCATATAAATATTTCTGC
ATATAAATTGTAACTGATGTAAGAGGTTTCATATTGCTAATAGCAGCTACAATCCAGCTACCATTCTGCT
TTTATTTTATGGTTGGGATAAGGCTGGATTATTCTGAGTCCAAGCTAGGCCCTTTTGCTAATCATGTTCA
TACCTCTTATCTTCCTCCCACAGCTCCTGGGCAACGTGCTGGTCTGTGTGCTGGCCCATCACTTTGGCAA
AGAATTCCGCGGGCGGCCGCCATGTTCGTGTTCCTGGTGCTGCTGCCTCTGGTGTCCAGCCAGTGTGTGA
ACCTGACCACCAGAACACAGCTGCCTCCAGCCTACACCAACAGCTTTACCAGAGGCGTGTACTACCCCGA
CAAGGTGTTCAGATCCAGCGTGCTGCACTCTACCCAGGACCTGTTCCTGCCTTTCTTCAGCAACGTGACC
TGGTTCCACGCCATCCACGTGTCCGGCACCAATGGCACCAAGAGATTCGACAACCCCGTGCTGCCCTTCA
ACGACGGGGTGTACTTTGCCAGCACCGAGAAGTCCAACATCATCAGAGGCTGGATCTTCGGCACCACACT
GGACAGCAAGACCCAGAGCCTGCTGATCGTGAACAACGCCACCAACGTGGTCATCAAAGTGTGCGAGTTC
CAGTTCTGCAACGACCCCTTCCTGGGCGTCTACTACCACAAGAACAACAAGAGCTGGATGGAAAGCGAGT
TCCGGGTGTACAGCAGCGCCAACAACTGCACCTTCGAGTACGTGTCCCAGCCTTTCCTGATGGACCTGGA
AGGCAAGCAGGGCAACTTCAAGAACCTGCGCGAGTTCGTGTTTAAGAACATCGACGGCTACTTCAAAATC
TACAGCAAGCACACCCCTATCAACCTCGTGCGGGATCTGCCTCAGGGCTTCTCTGCTCTGGAACCCCTGG
TGGATCTGCCCATCGGCATCAACATCACCCGGTTTCAGACACTGCTGGCCCTGCACAGAAGCTACCTGAC
ACCTGGCGATAGCAGCAGCGGATGGACAGCTGGTGCCGCCGCTTACTATGTGGGCTACCTGCAGCCTAGA
ACCTTCCTGCTGAAGTACAACGAGAACGGCACCATCACCGACGCCGTGGATTGTGCTCTGGACCCTCTGA
GCGAGACAAAGTGCACCCTGAAGTCCTTCACCGTGGAAAAGGGCATCTACCAGACCAGCAACTTCCGGGT
GCAGCCCACCGAATCCATCGTGCGGTTCCCCAATATCACCAATCTGTGCCCCTTCGGCGAGGTGTTCAAT
GCCACCAGATTCGCCTCTGTGTACGCCTGGAACCGGAAGCGGATCAGCAATTGCGTGGCCGACTACTCCG
TGCTGTACAACTCCGCCAGCTTCAGCACCTTCAAGTGCTACGGCGTGTCCCCTACCAAGCTGAACGACCT
GTGCTTCACAAACGTGTACGCCGACAGCTTCGTGATCCGGGGAGATGAAGTGCGGCAGATTGCCCCTGGA
CAGACAGGCAAGATCGCCGACTACAACTACAAGCTGCCCGACGACTTCACCGGCTGTGTGATTGCCTGGA
ACAGCAACAACCTGGACTCCAAAGTCGGCGGCAACTACAATTACCTGTACCGGCTGTTCCGGAAGTCCAA
TCTGAAGCCCTTCGAGCGGGACATCAGCACCGAAATCTATCAGGCCGGCAGCACCCCTTGCAACGGCGTG
GAAGGCTTCAACTGCTACTTCCCACTGCAGTCCTACGGCTTTCAGCCCACAAATGGCGTGGGCTATCAGC
CCTACAGAGTGGTGGTGCTGAGCTTCGAACTGCTGCATGCCCCTGCCACAGTGTGCGGCCCTAAGAAAAG
CACCAATCTCGTGAAGAACAAATGCGTGAACTTCAACTTCAACGGCCTGACCGGCACCGGCGTGCTGACA
GAGAGCAACAAGAAGTTCCTGCCATTCCAGCAGTTTGGCCGGGATATCGCCGATACCACAGACGCCGTTA
GAGATCCCCAGACACTGGAAATCCTGGACATCACCCCATGCAGCTTCGGCGGAGTGTCTGTGATCACCCC
TGGCACCAACACCAGCAATCAGGTGGCAGTGCTGTACCAGGACGTGAACTGTACCGAAGTGCCCGTGGCC
ATTCACGCCGATCAGCTGACACCTACATGGCGGGTGTACTCCACCGGCAGCAATGTGTTTCAGACCAGAG
CCGGCTGTCTGATCGGAGCCGAGCACGTGAACAATAGCTACGAGTGCGACATCCCCATCGGCGCTGGCAT
CTGTGCCAGCTACCAGACACAGACAAACAGCCCCAGACGGGCTAGAAGCGTGGCCAGCCAGAGCATCATT
GCCTACACAATGTCTCTGGGCGCCGAGAACAGCGTGGCCTACTCCAACAACTCTATCGCTATCCCCACCA
ACTTCACCATCAGCGTGACCACCGAGATCCTGCCTGTGTCCATGACCAAGACCAGCGTGGACTGCACCAT
GTACATCTGCGGCGATTCCACCGAGTGCTCCAACCTGCTGCTGCAGTACGGCAGCTTCTGCACCCAGCTG
AATAGAGCCCTGACAGGGATCGCCGTGGAACAGGACAAGAACACCCAAGAGGTGTTCGCCCAAGTGAAGC
AAATCTACAAGACCCCTCCTATCAAGGACTTCGGCGGCTTCAATTTCAGCCAGATTCTGCCCGATCCTAG
CAAGCCCAGCAAGCGGAGCTTCATCGAGGACCTGCTGTTCAACAAAGTGACACTGGCCGACGCCGGCTTC
ATCAAGCAGTATGGCGATTGTCTGGGCGACATTGCCGCCAGGGATCTGATTTGCGCCCAGAAGTTTAACG
GACTGACAGTGCTGCCTCCTCTGCTGACCGATGAGATGATCGCCCAGTACACATCTGCCCTGCTGGCCGG
CACAATCACAAGCGGCTGGACATTTGGAGCTGGCGCCGCTCTGCAGATCCCCTTTGCTATGCAGATGGCC
TACCGGTTCAACGGCATCGGAGTGACCCAGAATGTGCTGTACGAGAACCAGAAGCTGATCGCCAACCAGT
TCAACAGCGCCATCGGCAAGATCCAGGACAGCCTGAGCAGCACAGCAAGCGCCCTGGGAAAGCTGCAGGA
CGTGGTCAACCAGAATGCCCAGGCACTGAACACCCTGGTCAAGCAGCTGTCCTCCAACTTCGGCGCCATC
AGCTCTGTGCTGAACGATATCCTGAGCAGACTGGACAAGGTGGAAGCCGAGGTGCAGATCGACAGACTGA
TCACCGGAAGGCTGCAGTCCCTGCAGACCTACGTTACCCAGCAGCTGATCAGAGCCGCCGAGATTAGAGC
CTCTGCCAATCTGGCCGCCACCAAGATGTCTGAGTGTGTGCTGGGCCAGAGCAAGAGAGTGGACTTTTGC
GGCAAGGGCTACCACCTGATGAGCTTCCCTCAGTCTGCCCCTCACGGCGTGGTGTTTCTGCACGTGACAT
ACGTGCCCGCTCAAGAGAAGAATTTCACCACCGCTCCAGCCATCTGCCACGACGGCAAAGCCCACTTTCC
TAGAGAAGGCGTGTTCGTGTCCAACGGCACCCATTGGTTCGTGACCCAGCGGAACTTCTACGAGCCCCAG
ATCATCACCACCGACAACACCTTCGTGTCTGGCAACTGCGACGTCGTGATCGGCATTGTGAACAATACCG
TGTACGACCCTCTGCAGCCCGAGCTGGACAGCTTCAAAGAGGAACTGGATAAGTACTTTAAGAACCACAC
AAGCCCCGACGTGGACCTGGGCGATATCAGCGGAATCAATGCCAGCGTCGTGAACATCCAGAAAGAGATC
GACCGGCTGAACGAGGTGGCCAAGAATCTGAACGAGAGCCTGATCGACCTGCAAGAACTGGGGAAGTACG
AGCAGTACATCAAGTGGCCCTGGTACATCTGGCTGGGCTTTATCGCCGGACTGATTGCCATCGTGATGGT
CACAATCATGCTGTGTTGCATGACCAGCTGCTGTAGCTGCCTGAAGGGCTGTTGCTCTTGCGGCTCTTGC
TGCAAATTCGATGAGGACGATTCCGAACCTGTCTTGAAGGGTGTCAAGCTCCATTACACATAAGGATCCA
AGCTTATCGATACCGTCGACCTCGAGGGCCCAGATCTAATTCACCCCACCAGTGCAGGCTGCCTATCAGA
AAGTGGTGGCTGGTGTGGCTAATGCCCTGGCCCACAAGTATCACTAAGCTCGCTTTCTTGCTGTCCAATT
TCTATTAAAGGTTCCTTTGTTCCCTAAGTCCAACTACTAAACTGGGGGATATTATGAAGGGCCTTGAGCA
TCTGGATTCTGCCTAATAAAAAACATTTATTTTCATTGCAATGATGTATTTAAATTATTTCTGAATATTT
TACTAAAAAGGGAATGTGGGAGGTCAGTGCATTTAAAACATAAAGAAATGAAGAGCTAGTTCAAACCTTG
GGAAAATACACTATATCTTAAACTCCATGAAAGAAGGTGAGGCTGCAAACAGCTAATGCACATTGGCAAC
AGCCCCTGATGCCTATGCCTTATTCATCCCTCAGAAAAGGATTCAAGTAGAGGCTTGATTTGGAGGTTAA
AGTTTTGCTATGCTGTATTTTACATTACTTATTGTTTTAGCTGTCCTCATGAATGTCTTTTCACTACCCA
TTTGCTTATCCTGCATCTCTCAGCCTTGACTCCACTCAGTTCTCTTGCTTAGAGATACCACCTTTCCCCT
GAAGTGTTCCTTCCATGTTTTACGGCGAGATGGTTTCTCCTCGCCTGGCCACTCAGCCTTAGTTGTCTCT
GTTGTCTTATAGAGGTCTACTTGAAGAAGGAAAAACAGGGGGCATGGTTTGACTGTCCTGTGAGCCCTTC
TTCCCTGCCTCCCCCACTCACAGTGACCCGGAATCCCTCGACATGGCAGTCTAGATCATTCTTGAAGACG
AAAGGGCCTCGTGATACGCCTATTTTTATAGGTTAATGTCATGATAATAATGGTTTCTTAGACGTCAGGT
GGCACTTTTCGGGGAAATGTGCGCGGAACCCCTATTTGTTTATTTTTCTAAATACATTCAAATATGTATC
CGCTCATGAGACAATAACCCTGATAAATGCTTCAATAATATTGAAAAAGGAAGAGTATGAGTATTCAACA
TTTCCGTGTCGCCCTTATTCCCTTTTTTGCGGCATTTTGCCTTCCTGTTTTTGCTCACCCAGAAACGCTG
GTGAAAGTAAAAGATGCTGAAGATCAGTTGGGTGCACGAGTGGGTTACATCGAACTGGATCTCAACAGCG
GTAAGATCCTTGAGAGTTTTCGCCCCGAAGAACGTTTTCCAATGATGAGCACTTTTAAAGTTCTGCTATG
TGGCGCGGTATTATCCCGTATTGACGCCGGGCAAGAGCAACTCGGTCGCCGCATACACTATTCTCAGAAT
GACTTGGTTGAGTACTCACCAGTCACAGAAAAGCATCTTACGGATGGCATGACAGTAAGAGAATTATGCA
GTGCTGCCATAACCATGAGTGATAACACTGCGGCCAACTTACTTCTGACAACGATCGGAGGACCGAAGGA
GCTAACCGCTTTTTTGCACAACATGGGGGATCATGTAACTCGCCTTGATCGTTGGGAACCGGAGCTGAAT
GAAGCCATACCAAACGACGAGCGTGACACCACGATGCCTGTAGCAATGGCAACAACGTTGCGCAAACTAT
TAACTGGCGAACTACTTACTCTAGCTTCCCGGCAACAATTAATAGACTGGATGGAGGCGGATAAAGTTGC
AGGACCACTTCTGCGCTCGGCCCTTCCGGCTGGCTGGTTTATTGCTGATAAATCTGGAGCCGGTGAGCGT
GGGTCTCGCGGTATCATTGCAGCACTGGGGCCAGATGGTAAGCCCTCCCGTATCGTAGTTATCTACACGA
CGGGGAGTCAGGCAACTATGGATGAACGAAATAGACAGATCGCTGAGATAGGTGCCTCACTGATTAAGCA
TTGGTAACTGTCAGACCAAGTTTACTCATATATACTTTAGATTGATTTAAAACTTCATTTTTAATTTAAA
AGGATCTAGGTGAAGATCCTTTTTGATAATCTCATGACCAAAATCCCTTAACGTGAGTTTTCGTTCCACT
GAGCGTCAGACCCCGTAGAAAAGATCAAAGGATCTTCTTGAGATCCTTTTTTTCTGCGCGTAATCTGCTG
CTTGCAAACAAAAAAACCACCGCTACCAGCGGTGGTTTGTTTGCCGGATCAAGAGCTACCAACTCTTTTT
CCGAAGGTAACTGGCTTCAGCAGAGCGCAGATACCAAATACTGTTCTTCTAGTGTAGCCGTAGTTAGGCC
ACCACTTCAAGAACTCTGTAGCACCGCCTACATACCTCGCTCTGCTAATCCTGTTACCAGTGGCTGCTGC
CAGTGGCGATAAGTCGTGTCTTACCGGGTTGGACTCAAGACGATAGTTACCGGATAAGGCGCAGCGGTCG
GGCTGAACGGGGGGTTCGTGCACACAGCCCAGCTTGGAGCGAACGACCTACACCGAACTGAGATACCTAC
AGCGTGAGCTATGAGAAAGCGCCACGCTTCCCGAAGGGAGAAAGGCGGACAGGTATCCGGTAAGCGGCAG
GGTCGGAACAGGAGAGCGCACGAGGGAGCTTCCAGGGGGAAACGCCTGGTATCTTTATAGTCCTGTCGGG
TTTCGCCACCTCTGACTTGAGCGTCGATTTTTGTGATGCTCGTCAGGGGGGCGGAGCCTATGGAAAAACG
CCAGCAACGGAGATGCGCCGCGTGCGGCTGCTGGAGATGGCGGACGCGATGGATATGTTCTGCCAAGGGT
TGGTTTGCGCATTCACAGTTCTCCGCAAGAATTGATTGGCTCCAATTCTTGGAGTGGTGAATCCGTTAGC
GAGGTGCCGCCGGCTTCCATTCAGGTCGAGGTGGCCCGGCTCCATGCACCGCGACGCAACGCGGGGAGGC
AGACAAGGTATAGGGCGGCGCCTACAATCCATGCCAACCCGTTCCATGTGCTCGCCGAGGCGGCATAAAT
CGCCGTGACGATCAGCGGTCCAATGATCGAAGTTAGGCTGGTAAGAGCCGCGAGCGATCCTTGAAGCTGT
CCCTGATGGTCGTCATCTACCTGCCTGGACAGCATGGCCTGCAACGCGGGCATCCCGATGCCGCCGGAAG
CGAGAAGAATCATAATGGGGAAGGCCATCCAGCCTCGCGTCGGGGAGCTTTTTGCAAAAGCCTAGGCCTC
CAAAAAAGCCTCCTCACTACTTCTGGAATAGCTCAGAGGCCGAGGCGGCCTCGGCCTCTGCATAAATAAA
AAAAATTAGTCAGCCATGAGCTTGGCCCATTGCATACGTTGTATCCATATCATAATATGTACATTTATAT
TGGCTCATGTCCAACATTACCGCCATGTTGACATTGATTATTGACTAGTTATTAATAGTAATCAATTACG
GGGTCATTAGTTCATAGCCCATATATGGAGTTCCGCGTTACATAACTTACGGTAAATGGCCCGCCTGGCT
GACCGCCCAACGACCCCCGCCCATTGACGTCAATAATGACGTATGTTCCCATAGTAACGCCAATAGGGAC
TTTCCATTGACGTCAATGGGTGGAGTATTTACGGTAAACTGCCCACTTGGCAGTACATCAAGTGTATCAT
ATGCCAAGTACGCCCCCTATTGACGTCAATGACGGTAAATGGCCCGCCTGGCATTATGCCCAGTACATGA
CCTTATGGGACTTTCCTACTTGGCAGTACATCTACGTATTAGTCATCGCTATTACCATG
